>Addgene plasmid #129865 | pRDAX-362 N-Tag Venus210[1] L10 {Esp3I(2x)} EBPF2 | depositor full sequence | sequence record 249243 | Full Sequence
GCCTGCCTCCAGGCCTCAATATTGGCCATTAGCCATATTATTCATTGGTTATATAGCATAAATCAATATT
GGCTATTGGCCATTGCATACGTTGTATCTATATCATAATATGTACATTTATATTGGCTCATGTCCAATAT
GACCGCCATGTTGGCATTGATTATTGACTAGTTATTAATAGTAATCAATTACGGGGTCATTAGTTCATAG
CCCATATATGGAGTTCCGCGTTACATAACTTACGGTAAATGGCCCGCCTGGCTGACCGCCCAACGACCCC
CGCCCATTGACGTCAATAATGACGTATGTTCCCATAGTAACGCCAATAGGGACTTTCCATTGACGTCAAT
GGGTGGAGTATTTACGGTAAACTGCCCACTTGGCAGTACATCAAGTGTATCATATGCCAAGTCCGCCCCC
TATTGACGTCAATGACGGTAAATGGCCCGCCTGGCATTATGCCCAGTACATGACCTTACGGGACTTTCCT
ACTTGGCAGTACATCTACGTATTAGTCATCGCTATTACCATGGTGATGCGGTTTTGGCAGTACACCAATG
GGCGTGGATAGCGGTTTGACTCACGGGGATTTCCAAGTCTCCACCCCATTGACGTCAATGGGAGTTTGTT
TTGGCACCAAAATCAACGGGACTTTCCAAAATGTCGTAATAACCCCGCCCCGTTGACGCAAATGGGCGGT
AGGCGTGTACGGTGGGAGGTCTATATAAGCAGAGCTCGTTTAGTGAACCGTCAGATCACTAGAAGCTTTA
TTGCGGTAGTTTATCACAGTTAAATTGCTAACGCAGTCAGTGCTTCTGACACAACAGTCTCGAACTTAAG
CTGCAGAAGTTGGTCGTGAGGCACTGGGCAGGTAAGTATCAAGGTTACAAGACAGGTTTAAGGAGACCAA
TAGAAACTGGGCTTGTCGAGACAGAGAAGACTCTTGCGTTTCTGATAGGCACCTATTGGTCTTACTGACA
TCCACTTTGCCTTTCTCTCCACAGGTGTCCACTCCCAGGCCACCATGGTGTCAAAGGGAGAAGAGTTGTT
TACCGGTGTTGTTCCCATACTGGTGGAACTGGATGGTGACGTCAATGGACACAAGTTTAGCGTTTCTGGC
GAAGGAGAAGGCGATGCTACCTATGGCAAACTGACCCTCAAACTGATCTGTACGACTGGAAAGTTGCCTG
TACCTTGGCCAACACTGGTCACAACCTTGGGCTATGGGCTGCAATGCTTTGCCCGTTATCCTGATCACAT
GAAGCAACATGACTTCTTTAAGTCTGCTATGCCAGAGGGATATGTGCAGGAACGGACTATCTTCTTCAAG
GACGACGGCAACTACAAGACGAGAGCTGAGGTGAAATTTGAGGGTGACACACTGGTGAATCGCATAGAGC
TGAAAGGCATCGACTTCAAAGAAGATGGGAATATTCTCGGGCATAAACTCGAGTACAACTACAATTCCCA
CAACGTGTACATCACTGCCGATAAGCAGAAGAATGGGATTAAGGCGAACTTCAAGATCCGACACAACATC
GAGGATGGTGGGGTCCAGCTTGCCGACCATTATCAGCAGAACACACCCATTGGGGATGGACCAGTCCTGT
TGCCGGATAACCACTACCTCAGTTACCAGAGCAAACTGTCCAAAGGGAGCTCTGCCAGCGGTGGCAGCAC
CTCCCGAGACGCCGAGGCACGCCGTCTCCTAAGAATTCAGATCCGCCCCTCTCCCTCCCCCCCCCCTAAC
GTTACTGGCCGAAGCCGCTTGGAATAAGGCCGGTGTGCGTTTGTCTATATGTTATTTTCCACCATATTGC
CGTCTTTTGGCAATGTGAGGGCCCGGAAACCTGGCCCTGTCTTCTTGACGAGCATTCCTAGGGGTCTTTC
CCCTCTCGCCAAAGGAATGCAAGGTCTGTTGAATGTCGTGAAGGAAGCAGTTCCTCTGGTAGCTTCTTGA
AGACAAACAACGTCTGTAGCGACCCTTTGCAGGCAGCGGAACCCCCCACCTGGCGACAGGTGCCTCTGCG
GCCAAAAGCCACGTGTATAAGATACACCTGCAAAGGCGGCACAACCCCAGTGCCACGTTGTGAGTTGGAT
AGTTGTGGAAAGAGTCAAATGGCTCTCCTCAAGCGTATTCAACAAGGGGCTGAAGGATGCCCAGAAGGTA
CCCCATTGTATGGGATCTGATCTGGGGCCTCGGTACACATGCTTTACATGTGTTTAGTCGAGGTTAAAAA
AACGTCTAGGCCCCCCGAACCACGGGGACGTGGTTTTCCTTTGAAAAACACGATGATAATATGGCCACAA
CCATGGTGAGCAAGGGCGAGGAGCTGTTCACCGGGGTGGTGCCCATCCTGGTCGAGCTGGACGGCGACGT
AAACGGCCACAAGTTCAGCGTGAGGGGCGAGGGCGAGGGCGATGCCACCAACGGCAAGCTGACCCTGAAG
TTCATCTGCACCACCGGCAAGCTGCCCGTGCCCTGGCCCACCCTCGTGACCACCCTGAGCCACGGCGTGC
AGTGCTTCGCCCGCTACCCCGACCACATGAAGCAGCACGACTTCTTCAAGTCCGCCATGCCCGAAGGCTA
CGTCCAGGAGCGCACCATCTTCTTCAAGGACGACGGCACCTACAAGACCCGCGCCGAGGTGAAGTTCGAG
GGCGACACCCTGGTGAACCGCATCGAGCTGAAGGGCGTCGACTTCAAGGAGGACGGCAACATCCTGGGGC
ACAAGCTGGAGTACAACTTCAACAGCCACAACATCTATATCATGGCCGTCAAGCAGAAGAACGGCATCAA
GGTGAACTTCAAGATCCGCCACAACGTGGAGGACGGCAGCGTGCAGCTCGCCGACCACTACCAGCAGAAC
ACCCCCATCGGCGACGGCCCCGTGCTGCTGCCCGACAGCCACTACCTGAGCACCCAGTCCGTGCTGAGCA
AAGACCCCAACGAGAAGCGCGATCACATGGTCCTGCTGGAGTTCCGCACCGCCGCCGGGATCACTCTCGG
CATGGACGAGCTGTACAAGTAAACCGGTGCTCGAGGTACCGATGAATAGCTAAGGTAGAGGCCGCAGGTA
AGTATCAAGGTTACAAGACAGGTTTAAGGAGACCAATAGAAACTGGGCTTGTCGAGACAGAGAAGACTCT
TGCGTTTCTGATAGGCACCTATTGGTCTTACTGACATCCACTTTGCCTTTCTCTCCACAGGTGTCGACAA
TCAACCTCTGGATTACAAAATTTGTGAAAGATTGACTGGTATTCTTAACTATGTTGCTCCTTTTACGCTA
TGTGGATACGCTGCTTTAATGCCTTTGTATCATGCTATTGCTTCCCGTATGGCTTTCATTTTCTCCTCCT
TGTATAAATCCTGGTTGCTGTCTCTTTATGAGGAGTTGTGGCCCGTTGTCAGGCAACGTGGCGTGGTGTG
CACTGTGTTTGCTGACGCAACCCCCACTGGTTGGGGCATTGCCACCACCTGTCAGCTCCTTTCCGGGACT
TTCGCTTTCCCCCTCCCTATTGCCACGGCGGAACTCATCGCCGCCTGCCTTGCCCGCTGCTGGACAGGGG
CTCGGCTGTTGGGCACTGACAATTCCGTGGTGTTGTCGGGGAAGCTGACGTCCTTTCCATGGCTGCTCGC
CTGTGTTGCCACCTGGATTCTGCGCGGGACGTCCTTCTGCTACGTCCCTTCGGCCCTCAATCCAGCGGAC
CTTCCTTCCCGCGGCCTGCTGCCGGCTCTGCGGCCTCTTCCGCGTCTTCGCCTTCGCCCTCAGACGAGTC
GGATCTCCCTTTGGGCCGCCTCCCCGCCTGGAATTCGAGCTCGGTACGATCAGCCTCGACTGTGCCTTCT
AGTTGCCAGCCATCTGTTGTTTGCCCCTCCCCCGTGCCTTCCTTGACCCTGGAAGGTGCCACTCCCACTG
TCCTTTCCTAATAAAATGAGGAAATTGCATCGCATTGTCTGAGTAGGTGTCATTCTATTCTGGGGGGTGG
GGTGGGGCAGGACAGCAAGGGGGAGGATTGGGAAGACAATAGCCCAGCTTTTGTTCCCTTTAGTGAGGGT
TAATTGCGCGCTTGGCGTAATCATGGTCATAGCTGTTTCCTGTGTGAAATTGTTATCCGCTAATTCACTC
CTCAGGTGCAGGCTGCCTATCAGAAGGTGGTGGCTGGTGTGGCCAATGCCCTGGCTCACAAATACCACTG
AGATCTTTTTCCCTCTGCCAAAAATTATGGGGACATCATGAAGCCCCTTGAGCATCTGACTTCTGGCTAA
TAAAGGAAATTTATTTTCATTGCAATAGTGTGTTGGAATTTTTTGTGTCTCTCACTCGGAAGGACATATG
GGAGGGCAAATCATTTAAAACATCAGAATGAGTATTTGGTTTAGAGTTTGGCAACATATGCCCATATGCT
GGCTGCCATGAACAAAGGTTGGCTATAAAGAGGTCATCAGTATATGAAACAGCCCCCTGCTGTCCATTCC
TTATTCCATAGAAAAGCCTTGACTTGAGGTTAGATTTTTTTTATATTTTGTTTTGTGTTATTTTTTTCTT
TAACATCCCTAAAATTTTCCTTACATGTTTTACTAGCCAGATTTTTCCTCCTCTCCTGACTACTCCCAGT
CATAGCTGTCCCTCTTCTCTTATGGAGATCGGCCGGCCGCCGGCGTCGACGCGCGCGGCCGCGGCGCGCC
GTTGCTGGCGTTTTTCCATAGGCTCCGCCCCCCTGACGAGCATCACAAAAATCGACGCTCAAGTCAGAGG
TGGCGAAACCCGACAGGACTATAAAGATACCAGGCGTTTCCCCCTGGAAGCTCCCTCGTGCGCTCTCCTG
TTCCGACCCTGCCGCTTACCGGATACCTGTCCGCCTTTCTCCCTTCGGGAAGCGTGGCGCTTTCTCATAG
CTCACGCTGTAGGTATCTCAGTTCGGTGTAGGTCGTTCGCTCCAAGCTGGGCTGTGTGCACGAACCCCCC
GTTCAGCCCGACCGCTGCGCCTTATCCGGTAACTATCGTCTTGAGTCCAACCCGGTAAGACACGACTTAT
CGCCACTGGCAGCAGCCACTGGTAACAGGATTAGCAGAGCGAGGTATGTAGGCGGTGCTACAGAGTTCTT
GAAGTGGTGGCCTAACTACGGCTACACTAGAAGAACAGTATTTGGTATCTGCGCTCTGCTGAAGCCAGTT
ACCTTCGGAAAAAGAGTTGGTAGCTCTTGATCCGGCAAACAAACCACCGCTGGTAGCGGTGGTTTTTTTG
TTTGCAAGCAGCAGATTACGCGCAGAAAAAAAGGATCTCAAGAAGATCCTTTGATCTTTTCTACGGGGTC
TGACGCTCAGTGGAACGAAAACTCACGTTAAGGGATTTTGGTCATGAGATTATCAAAAAGGATCTTCACC
TAGATCCTTTTAAATTAAAAATGAAGTTTTAAATCAATCTAAAGTATATATGAGTAAACTTGGTCTGACA
GTTACCAATGCTTAATCAGTGAGGCACCTATCTCAGCGATCTGTCTATTTCGTTCATCCATAGTTGCCTG
ACTCCCCGTCGTGTAGATAACTACGATACGGGAGGGCTTACCATCTGGCCCCAGTGCTGCAATGATACCG
CGAGACCCACGCTCACCGGCTCCAGATTTATCAGCAATAAACCAGCCAGCCGGAAGGGCCGAGCGCAGAA
GTGGTCCTGCAACTTTATCCGCCTCCATCCAGTCTATTAATTGTTGCCGGGAAGCTAGAGTAAGTAGTTC
GCCAGTTAATAGTTTGCGCAACGTTGTTGCCATTGCTACAGGCATCGTGGTGTCACGCTCGTCGTTTGGT
ATGGCTTCATTCAGCTCCGGTTCCCAACGATCAAGGCGAGTTACATGATCCCCCATGTTGTGCAAAAAAG
CGGTTAGCTCCTTCGGTCCTCCGATCGTTGTCAGAAGTAAGTTGGCCGCAGTGTTATCACTCATGGTTAT
GGCAGCACTGCATAATTCTCTTACTGTCATGCCATCCGTAAGATGCTTTTCTGTGACTGGTGAGTACTCA
ACCAAGTCATTCTGAGAATAGTGTATGCGGCGACCGAGTTGCTCTTGCCCGGCGTCAATACGGGATAATA
CCGCGCCACATAGCAGAACTTTAAAAGTGCTCATCATTGGAAAACGTTCTTCGGGGCGAAAACTCTCAAG
GATCTTACCGCTGTTGAGATCCAGTTCGATGTAACCCACTCGTGCACCCAACTGATCTTCAGCATCTTTT
ACTTTCACCAGCGTTTCTGGGTGAGCAAAAACAGGAAGGCAAAATGCCGCAAAAAAGGGAATAAGGGCGA
CACGGAAATGTTGAATACTCATACTCTTCCTTTTTCAATATTATTGAAGCATTTATCAGGGTTATTGTCT
CATGAGCGGATACATATTTGAATGTATTTAGAAAAATAAACAAATAGGGGTTCCGCGCACATTTCCCCGA
AAAGTGCCACCTGACGTCTAAGAAACCATTATTATCATGACATTAACCTATAAAAATAGGCGTATCACGA
GGCCCTTTCGTCTACGCGCGCGCCGGCGGCGCGCCGTCGACGGCCGGCCGCGGCCGC
Features (pLannotate 1.2.2; 16 found; start..end, strand, type, name):
    155..532     +  enhancer       CMV enhancer: human cytomegalovirus immediate early enhancer
    534..733     +  promoter       CMV promoter: human cytomegalovirus (CMV) immediate early promoter
    872..1004    +  intron         chimeric intron: chimera between introns from human β-globin and immunoglobulin heavy chain genes
   1025..1654    +  CDS            mVenus (fragment): mVenus is a basic (constitutively fluorescent) yellow fluorescent protein published in 2006, derived from Aequorea victoria. It is reported to be a rapidly-maturing monomer with moderate acid sensitivity.
   1726..2312    +  misc_feature   IRES2: internal ribosome entry site (IRES) of the encephalomyocarditis virus (EMCV)
   2313..3032    +  CDS            EBFP2: enhanced blue variant of GFP (Ai et al., 2007) mammalian codon-optimized
   3078..3210    +  intron         chimeric intron: chimera between introns from human β-globin and immunoglobulin heavy chain genes
   3219..3807    +  misc_feature   WPRE: woodchuck hepatitis virus posttranscriptional regulatory element
   3811..3827    +  misc_feature   MCS (fragment): pUC18/19 multiple cloning site
   3840..3951    +  polyA_signal   bGH poly(A) signal: bovine growth hormone polyadenylation signal
   4047..4065    -  promoter       T3 promoter: promoter for bacteriophage T3 RNA polymerase
   4124..4198    +  CDS            HBB (fragment): HBB_PONPY - Experimental evidence at transcript level: Swiss-Prot protein existence level 2. Involved in oxygen transport from the lung to the various peripheral tissues. From Pongo pygmaeus (Bornean orangutan).
   4269..4324    +  polyA_signal   β-globin poly(A) signal: rabbit β-globin polyadenylation signal (Gil and Proudfoot, 1987)
   4703..5291    -  rep_origin     ori: high-copy-number ColE1/pMB1/pBR322/pUC origin of replication
   5462..6322    -  CDS            AmpR: β-lactamase; bla; confers resistance to ampicillin, carbenicillin, and related antibiotics
   6323..6427    -  promoter       AmpR promoter: bla
