[The description below was written by a language model from this plasmid's Addgene catalogue record and pLannotate feature annotations shown in this document.]
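Description:
pRDAX-362 N-Tag Venus210[1] L10 {Esp3I(2x)} EBPF2 is a custom-built, 6.6 kb mammalian expression plasmid designed as an acceptor vector for protein–protein interaction assays based on bimolecular or trimolecular fluorescence complementation (BiFC/TriFC). It is propagated in E. coli as a high-copy plasmid through a ColE1/pUC-type origin and selected with ampicillin via the β-lactamase gene and its native promoter. No mammalian selection marker is annotated.

The expression unit is driven by the human CMV immediate early enhancer and promoter, followed by a chimeric β-globin/immunoglobulin intron that promotes efficient processing of the transcript. The first open reading frame is a partial mVenus coding sequence of about 630 bp. Going by the plasmid name, this is the N-terminal Venus fragment split around residue 210, followed by a linker (L10) and a pair of Esp3I sites. These type IIS sites presumably allow a protein of interest to be inserted in frame so that it carries the Venus fragment as an N-terminal tag, although neither the linker nor the sites appear in the feature table, and the catalogue lists the cloning sites as unknown. Downstream, an EMCV IRES directs translation of EBFP2 from the same transcript, giving a blue fluorescent readout of transfection and expression that is independent of complementation. A second chimeric intron, a WPRE and the bGH polyadenylation signal complete the cassette, and further β-globin-derived sequence with a rabbit β-globin poly(A) signal lies beyond it.

Yellow fluorescence is expected only when a partner construct supplies the complementary Venus fragment on an interacting protein. The catalogue gives mouse as the insert species, whereas mVenus derives from Aequorea victoria. No mouse gene is annotated.
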