Addgene plasmid #129865: pRDAX-362 N-Tag Venus210[1] L10 {Esp3I(2x)} EBPF2
Purpose: PPI (BiFC/TriFC) assay vector
Depositing lab: Gary Lewin. Depositing organization: Max-Delbrueck-Centrum fuer Molekulare Medizin (MDC).
Backbone
  Vector backbone: custom built
  Vector type: Mammalian Expression
Growth in bacteria
  Bacterial resistance: Ampicillin, 100 μg/mL
  Growth temperature: 37°C
  Growth strain: DH5alpha
  Copy number: High Copy
Gene/Insert
  Gene/Insert name: Venus
  Species: M. musculus (mouse)
  Cloning method: Restriction Enzyme; 5′ cloning site unknown (unknown if destroyed); 3′ cloning site unknown (unknown if destroyed)
Terms and licenses: Academic/Nonprofit Terms; Industry Terms: Not Available to Industry
How to cite: pRDAX-362 N-Tag Venus210[1] L10 {Esp3I(2x)} EBPF2 was a gift from Gary Lewin (Addgene plasmid # 129865 ; http://n2t.net/addgene:129865 ; RRID:Addgene_129865)
